>Addgene plasmid #119693 | pBMN iRFP670-OPTN(D474N) | addgene full sequence | sequence record 232972 | Addgene NGS Result
GGTTTCAATGTGCATGAATGCTGCAATATTCCTGTTACCAAAGCTAGTATAAATAAAAATAGATAAACGT
GGAAATTACTTAGAGTTTCTGTCATTAACGTTTCCTTCCTCAGTTGACAACATAAATGCGCTGCTGAGAA
GCCAGTTTGCATCTGTCAGGATCAATTTCCCATTATGCCAGTCATATTAATTACTAGTCAATTAGTTGAT
TTTTATTTTTGACATATACATGTGAAAGACCCCACCTGTAGGTTTGGCAAGCTAGCTTAAGTAACGCCAT
TTTGCAAGGCATGGAAAAATACATAACTGAGAATAGAAAAGTTCAGATCAAGGTCAGGAACAGATGGAAC
AGCTGAATATGGGCCAAACAGGATATCTGTGGTAAGCAGTTCCTGCCCCGGCTCAGGGCCAAGAACAGAT
GGAACAGCTGAATATGGGCCAAACAGGATATCTGTGGTAAGCAGTTCCTGCCCCGGCTCAGGGCCAAGAA
CAGATGGTCCCCAGATGCGGTCCAGCCCTCAGCAGTTTCTAGAGAACCATCAGATGTTTCCAGGGTGCCC
CAAGGACCTGAAATGACCCTGTGCCTTATTTGAACTAACCAATCAGTTCGCTTCTCGCTTCTGTTCGCGC
GCTTCTGCTCCCCGAGCTCAATAAAAGAGCCCACAACCCCTCACTCGGCGCGCCAGTCCTCCGATTGACT
GAGTCGCCCGGGTACCCGTGTATCCAATAAACCCTCTTGCAGTTGCATCCGACTTGTGGTCTCGCTGTTC
CTTGGGAGGGTCTCCTCTGAGTGATTGACTACCCGTCAGCGGGGGTCTTTCATTTGGGGGCTCGTCCGGG
ATCGGGAGACCCCTGCCCAGGGACCACCGACCCACCACCGGGAGGTAAGCTGGCCAGCAACTTATCTGTG
TCTGTCCGATTGTCTAGTGTCTATGACTGATTTTATGCGCCTGCGTCGGTACTAGTTAGCTAACTAGCTC
TGTATCTGGCGGACCCGTGGTGGAACTGACGAGTTCGGAACACCCGGCCGCAACCCTGGGAGACGTCCCA
GGGACTTCGGGGGCCGTTTTTGTGGCCCGACCTGAGTCCAAAAATCCCGATCGTTTTGGACTCTTTGGTG
CACCCCCCTTAGAGGAGGGATATGTGGTTCTGGTAGGAGACGAGAACCTAAAACAGTTCCCGCCTCCGTC
TGAATTTTTGCTTTCGGTTTGGGACCGAAGCCGCGCCGCGCGTCTTGTCTGCTGCAGCATCGTTCTGTGT
TGTCTCTGTCTGACTGTGTTTCTGTATTTGTCTGAAAATATGGGCCCGGGCCAGACTGTTACCACTCCCT
TAAGTTTGACCTTAGGTCACTGGAAAGATGTCGAGCGGATCGCTCACAACCAGTCGGTAGATGTCAAGAA
GAGACGTTGGGTTACCTTCTGCTCTGCAGAATGGCCAACCTTTAACGTCGGATGGCCGCGAGACGGCACC
TTTAACCGAGACCTCATCACCCAGGTTAAGATCAAGGTCTTTTCACCTGGCCCGCATGGACACCCAGACC
AGGTCCCCTACATCGTGACCTGGGAAGCCTTGGCTTTTGACCCCCCTCCCTGGGTCAAGCCCTTTGTACA
CCCTAAGCCTCCGCCTCCTCTTCCTCCATCCGCCCCGTCTCTCCCCCTTGAACCTCCTCGTTCGACCCCG
CCTCGATCCTCCCTTTATCCAGCCCTCACTCCTTCTCTAGGCGCCCCCATATGGCCATATGAGATCTTAT
ATGGGGCACCCCCGCCCCTTGTAAACTTCCCTGACCCTGACATGACAAGAGTTACTAACAGCCCCTCTCT
CCAAGCTCACTTACAGGCTCTCTACTTAGTCCAGCACGAAGTCTGGAGACCTCTGGCGGCAGCCTACCAA
GAACAACTGGACCGACCGGTGGTACCTCACCCTTACCGAGTCGGCGACACAGTGTGGGTCCGCCGACACC
AGACTAAGAACCTAGAACCTCGCTGGAAAGGACCTTACACAGTCCTGCTGACCACCCCCACCGCCCTCAA
AGTAGACGGCATCGCAGCTTGGATACACGCCGCCCACGTGAAGGCTGCCGACCCCGGGGGTGGACCATCC
TCTAGACTGCCGCCACCATGGCGCGTAAGGTCGATCTCACCTCCTGCGATCGCGAGCCGATCCACATCCC
CGGCAGCATTCAGCCGTGCGGCTGCCTGCTAGCCTGCGACGCGCAGGCGGTGCGGATCACGCGCATTACG
GAAAATGCCGGCGCGTTCTTTGGACGCGAAACTCCGCGGGTCGGTGAGCTACTCGCCGATTACTTCGGCG
AGACCGAAGCCCATGCGCTGCGCAACGCACTGGCGCAGTCCTCCGATCCAAAGCGACCGGCGCTGATCTT
CGGTTGGCGCGACGGCCTGACCGGCCGCACCTTCGACATCTCACTGCATCGCCATGACGGTACATCGATC
ATCGAGTTCGAGCCTGCGGCGGCCGAACAGGCCGACAATCCGCTGCGGCTGACGCGGCAGATCATCGCGC
GCACCAAAGAACTGAAGTCGCTCGAAGAGATGGCCGCACGGGTGCCGCGCTATCTGCAGGCGATGCTCGG
CTATCACCGCGTGATGTTGTACCGCTTCGCGGACGACGGCTCCGGGATGGTGATCGGCGAGGCGAAGCGC
AGCGACCTCGAGAGCTTTCTCGGTCAGCACTTTCCGGCGTCGCTGGTCCCGCAGCAGGCGCGGCTACTGT
ACTTGAAGAACGCGATCCGCGTGGTCTCGGATTCGCGCGGCATCAGCAGCCGGATCGTGCCCGAGCACGA
CGCCTCCGGCGCCGCGCTCGATCTGTCGTTCGCGCACCTGCGCAGCATCTCGCCCTGCCATCTCGAATTT
CTGCGGAACATGGGCGTCAGCGCCTCGATGTCGCTGTCGATCATCATTGACGGCACGCTATGGGGATTGA
TCATCTGTCATCATTACGAGCCGCGTGCCGTGCCGATGGCGCAGCGCGTCGCGGCCGAAATGTTCGCCGA
CTTCTTATCGCTGCACTTCACCGCCGCCCACCACCAACGCTCCGGACTCAGATCTCGAGCTCAAGCTTCC
CATCAACCTCTCAGCTGCCTCACTGAAAAGGAGGACAGCCCCAGTGAAAGCACAGGAAATGGACCCCCCC
ACCTGGCCCACCCAAACCTGGACACGTTTACCCCGGAGGAGCTGCTGCAGCAGATGAAAGAGCTCCTGAC
CGAGAACCACCAGCTGAAAGAAGCCATGAAGCTAAATAATCAAGCCATGAAAGGGAGATTTGAGGAGCTT
TCGGCCTGGACAGAGAAACAGAAGGAAGAACGCCAGTTTTTTGAGATACAGAGCAAAGAAGCAAAAGAGC
GTCTAATGGCCTTGAGTCATGAGAATGAGAAATTGAAGGAAGAGCTTGGAAAACTAAAAGGGAAATCAGA
AAGGTCATCTGAGGACCCCACTGATGACTCCAGGCTTCCCAGGGCCGAAGCGGAGCAGGAAAAGGACCAG
CTCAGGACCCAGGTGGTGAGGCTACAAGCAGAGAAGGCAGACCTGTTGGGCATCGTGTCTGAACTGCAGC
TCAAGCTGAACTCCAGCGGCTCCTCAGAAGATTCCTTTGTTGAAATTAGGATGGCTGAAGGAGAAGCAGA
AGGGTCAGTAAAAGAAATCAAGCATAGTCCTGGGCCCACGAGAACAGTCTCCACTGGCACGGCATTGTCT
AAATATAGGAGCAGATCTGCAGATGGGGCCAAGAATTACTTCGAACATGAGGAGTTAACTGTGAGCCAGC
TCCTGCTGTGCCTAAGGGAAGGGAATCAGAAGGTGGAGAGACTTGAAGTTGCACTCAAGGAGGCCAAAGA
AAGAGTTTCAGATTTTGAAAAGAAAACAAGTAATCGTTCTGAGATTGAAACCCAGACAGAGGGGAGCACA
GAGAAAGAGAATGATGAAGAGAAAGGCCCGGAGACTGTTGGAAGCGAAGTGGAAGCACTGAACCTCCAGG
TGACATCTCTGTTTAAGGAGCTTCAAGAGGCTCATACAAAACTCAGCGAAGCTGAGCTAATGAAGAAGAG
ACTTCAAGAAAAGTGTCAGGCCCTTGAAAGGAAAAATTCTGCAATTCCATCAGAGTTGAATGAAAAGCAA
GAGCTTGTTTATACTAACAAAAAGTTAGAGCTACAAGTGGAAAGCATGCTATCAGAAATCAAAATGGAAC
AGGCTAAAACAGAGGATGAAAAGTCCAAATTAACTGTGCTACAGATGACACACAACAAGCTTCTTCAAGA
ACATAATAATGCATTGAAAACAATTGAGGAACTAACAAGAAAAGAGTCAGAAAAAGTGGACAGGGCAGTG
CTGAAGGAACTGAGTGAAAAACTGGAACTGGCAGAGAAGGCTCTGGCTTCCAAACAGCTGCAAATGGATG
AAATGAAGCAAACCATTGCCAAGCAGGAAGAGGACCTGGAAACCATGACCATCCTCAGGGCTCAGATGGA
AGTTTACTGTTCTAATTTTCATGCTGAAAGAGCAGCGAGAGAGAAAATTCATGAGGAAAAGGAGCAACTG
GCATTGCAGCTGGCAGTTCTGCTGAAAGAGAATGATGCTTTCGAAGACGGAGGCAGGCAGTCCTTGATGG
AGATGCAGAGTCGTCATGGGGCGAGAACAAGTGACTCTGACCAGCAGGCTTACCTTGTTCAAAGAGGAGC
TGAGGACAGGGACTGGCGGCAACAGCGGAATATTCCGATTCATTCCTGCCCCAAGTGTGGAGAGGTTCTG
CCTGACATAGACACGTTACAGATTCACGTGATGGATTGCATCATTTAAGGATCCACCGGATCTAGATAAC
TGATCACGATAAAATAAAAGATTTTATTTAGTCTCCAGAAAAAGGGGGGAATGAAAGACCCCACCTGTAG
GTTTGGCAAGCTAGCTTAAGTAACGCCATTTTGCAAGGCATGGAAAAATACATAACTGAGAATAGAGAAG
TTCAGATCAAGGTCAGGAACAGATGGAACAGCTGAATATGGGCCAAACAGGATATCTGTGGTAAGCAGTT
CCTGCCCCGGCTCAGGGCCAAGAACAGATGGAACAGCTGAATATGGGCCAAACAGGATATCTGTGGTAAG
CAGTTCCTGCCCCGGCTCAGGGCCAAGAACAGATGGTCCCCAGATGCGGTCCAGCCCTCAGCAGTTTCTA
GAGAACCATCAGATGTTTCCAGGGTGCCCCAAGGACCTGAAATGACCCTGTGCCTTATTTGAACTAACCA
ATCAGTTCGCTTCTCGCTTCTGTTCGCGCGCTTCTGCTCCCCGAGCTCAATAAAAGAGCCCACAACCCCT
CACTCGGGGCGCCAGTCCTCCGATTGACTGAGTCGCCCGGGTACCCGTGTATCCAATAAACCCTCTTGCA
GTTGCATCCGACTTGTGGTCTCGCTGTTCCTTGGGAGGGTCTCCTCTGAGTGATTGACTACCCGTCAGCG
GGGGTCTTTCACATGCAGCATGTATCAAAATTAATTTGGTTTTTTTTCTTAAGTATTTACATTAAATGGC
CATAGTTGCATTAATGAATCGGCCAACGCGCGGGGAGAGGCGGTTTGCGTATTGGGCGCTCTTCCGCTTC
CTCGCTCACTGACTCGCTGCGCTCGGTCGTTCGGCTGCGGCGAGCGGTATCAGCTCACTCAAAGGCGGTA
ATACGGTTATCCACAGAATCAGGGGATAACGCAGGAAAGAACATGTGAGCAAAAGGCCAGCAAAAGGCCA
GGAACCGTAAAAAGGCCGCGTTGCTGGCGTTTTTCCATAGGCTCCGCCCCCCTGACGAGCATCACAAAAA
TCGACGCTCAAGTCAGAGGTGGCGAAACCCGACAGGACTATAAAGATACCAGGCGTTTCCCCCTGGAAGC
TCCCTCGTGCGCTCTCCTGTTCCGACCCTGCCGCTTACCGGATACCTGTCCGCCTTTCTCCCTTCGGGAA
GCGTGGCGCTTTCTCATAGCTCACGCTGTAGGTATCTCAGTTCGGTGTAGGTCGTTCGCTCCAAGCTGGG
CTGTGTGCACGAACCCCCCGTTCAGCCCGACCGCTGCGCCTTATCCGGTAACTATCGTCTTGAGTCCAAC
CCGGTAAGACACGACTTATCGCCACTGGCAGCAGCCACTGGTAACAGGATTAGCAGAGCGAGGTATGTAG
GCGGTGCTACAGAGTTCTTGAAGTGGTGGCCTAACTACGGCTACACTAGAAGAACAGTATTTGGTATCTG
CGCTCTGCTGAAGCCAGTTACCTTCGGAAAAAGAGTTGGTAGCTCTTGATCCGGCAAACAAACCACCGCT
GGTAGCGGTGGTTTTTTTGTTTGCAAGCAGCAGATTACGCGCAGAAAAAAAGGATCTCAAGAAGATCCTT
TGATCTTTTCTACGGGGTCTGACGCTCAGTGGAACGAAAACTCACGTTAAGGGATTTTGGTCATGAGATT
ATCAAAAAGGATCTTCACCTAGATCCTTTTGCGGCCGGCCGCAAATCAATCTAAAGTATATATGAGTAAA
CTTGGTCTGACAGTTACCAATGCTTAATCAGTGAGGCACCTATCTCAGCGATCTGTCTATTTCGTTCATC
CATAGTTGCCTGACTCCCCGTCGTGTAGATAACTACGATACGGGAGGGCTTACCATCTGGCCCCAGTGCT
GCAATGATACCGCGAGACCCACGCTCACCGGCTCCAGATTTATCAGCAATAAACCAGCCAGCCGGAAGGG
CCGAGCGCAGAAGTGGTCCTGCAACTTTATCCGCCTCCATCCAGTCTATTAATTGTTGCCGGGAAGCTAG
AGTAAGTAGTTCGCCAGTTAATAGTTTGCGCAACGTTGTTGCCATTGCTACAGGCATCGTGGTGTCACGC
TCGTCGTTTGGTATGGCTTCATTCAGCTCCGGTTCCCAACGATCAAGGCGAGTTACATGATCCCCCATGT
TGTGCAAAAAAGCGGTTAGCTCCTTCGGTCCTCCGATCGTTGTCAGAAGTAAGTTGGCCGCAGTGTTATC
ACTCATGGTTATGGCAGCACTGCATAATTCTCTTACTGTCATGCCATCCGTAAGATGCTTTTCTGTGACT
GGTGAGTACTCAACCAAGTCATTCTGAGAATAGTGTATGCGGCGACCGAGTTGCTCTTGCCCGGCGTCAA
TACGGGATAATACCGCGCCACATAGCAGAACTTTAAAAGTGCTCATCATTGGAAAACGTTCTTCGGGGCG
AAAACTCTCAAGGATCTTACCGCTGTTGAGATCCAGTTCGATGTAACCCACTCGTGCACCCAACTGATCT
TCAGCATCTTTTACTTTCACCAGCGTTTCTGGGTGAGCAAAAACAGGAAGGCAAAATGCCGCAAAAAAGG
GAATAAGGGCGACACGGAAATGTTGAATACTCATACTCTTCCTTTTTCAATATTATTGAAGCATTTATCA
GGGTTATTGTCTCATGAGCGGATACATATTTGAATGTATTTAGAAAAATAAACAAATAGGGGTTCCGCGC
ACATTTCCCCGAAAAGTGCCACCAGCTTTGCTCTTAGGAGTTTCCTAATACATCCCAAACTCAAATATAT
AAAGCATTTGACTTGTTCTATGCCCTAGGGGGCGGGGGGAAGCTAAGCCAGCTTTTTTTAACATTTAAAA
TGTGGTAATGACTCCAACTTATTGATAGTGTTTTATGTTCAGATAATGCCCGATGACTTTGTCATGCAGC
TCCACCGATTTTGAGAACGACAGCGACTTCCGTCCCAGCCGTGCCAGGTGCTGCCTCAGATTCAGGTTAT
GCCGCTCAATTCGCTGCGTATATCGCTTGCTGATTACGTGCAGCTTTCCCTTCAGGCGGGATTCATACAG
CGGCCAGCCATCCGTCATCCATATCACCACGTCAAAGGGTGACAGCAGGCTCATAAGACGCCCCAGCGTC
GCCATAGTGCGTTCACCGAATACGTGCGCAACAACCGTCTTCCGGAGACTGTCATACGCGTAAAACAGCC
AGCGCTGGCGCGATTTAGCCCCGACATAGCCCCACTGTTCGTCCATTTCCGCGCAGACGATGACGTCACT
GCCCGGCTGTATGCGCGAGGTTACCGACTGCGGCCTGAGTTTTTTAAGTGACGTAAAATCGTGTTGAGGC
CAACGCCCATAATGCGGGCTGTTGCCCGGCATCCAACGCCATTCATGGCCATATCAATGATTTTCTGGTG
CGTACCGGGTTGAGAAGCGGTGTAAGTGAACTGCAGTTGCCATGTTTTACGGCAGTGAGAGCAGAGATAG
CGCTGATGTCCGGCGGTGCTTTTGCCGTTACGCACCACCCCGTCAGTAGCTGAACAGGAGGGACAGCTGA
TAGAAACAGAAGCCACTGGAGCACCTCAAAAACACCATCATACACTAAATCAGTAAGTTGGCAGCATCAC
CTTAAAATGTTAATTCCATTTTAAATGCACAGATGTTTTTATTTCATAAG
Features (pLannotate 1.2.2; 14 found; start..end, strand, type, name):
    233..824     +  LTR            LTR: long terminal repeat from Moloney murine leukemia virus
    887..1244    +  misc_feature   MMLV Ψ: packaging signal of Moloney murine leukemia virus (MMLV)
   1309..1725    +  CDS            gag (truncated): truncated Moloney murine leukemia virus (MMLV) gag gene lacking the start codon
   1735..2109    +  misc_feature   pol region: Moloney murine leukemia virus (MMLV) pol region containing the splice acceptor site
   2118..3050    +  CDS            iRFP670: iRFP670 is a basic (constitutively fluorescent) near ir fluorescent protein published in 2013, derived from Rhodopseudomonas palustris CGA009. It has low acid sensitivity. It requires the cofactor biliverdin for fluorescence.
   3051..3079    +  misc_feature   MCS (fragment): multiple cloning site
   3078..4805    +  CDS            OPTN: OPTN_HUMAN - Also known as FIP2, GLC1E, HIP7, HYPL, NRP. Experimental evidence at protein level: Swiss-Prot protein existence level 1. (Microbial infection) May constitute a cellular target for adenovirus E3 14.7 and Bluetongue virus protein NS3 to inhibit innate immune response. From Homo sapiens (Human).
   4880..5001    +  LTR            3' LTR (ΔU3) (fragment): self-inactivating 3' long terminal repeat (LTR) from Moloney murine leukemia virus
   5002..5471    +  LTR            LTR: long terminal repeat from Moloney murine leukemia virus
   5537..5589    -  CDS            lacI (fragment): lac repressor; lacI; The lac repressor binds to the lac operator to inhibit transcription in E. coli. This inhibition can be relieved by adding lactose or isopropyl-β-D-thiogalactopyranoside (IPTG).
   5772..6360    -  rep_origin     ori: high-copy-number ColE1/pMB1/pBR322/pUC origin of replication
   6524..7384    -  CDS            AmpR: β-lactamase; bla; confers resistance to ampicillin, carbenicillin, and related antibiotics
   7385..7489    -  promoter       AmpR promoter: bla
   7634..8401    -  mobile_element IS1: prokaryotic transposable element IS1
