[The description below was written by a language model from this plasmid's Addgene catalogue record and pLannotate feature annotations shown in this document.]
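Description:
pBMN iRFP670-OPTN(D474N) is a Moloney murine leukemia virus-based retroviral vector for stable expression of a fluorescently tagged human Optineurin mutant in mammalian cells. It is propagated in E. coli through a high-copy ColE1/pUC-type origin and selected with ampicillin via the β-lactamase gene and its native promoter. The annotated sequence (about 8.5 kb) also contains a short lacI fragment and a prokaryotic IS1 transposable element in the bacterial backbone. The record does not say whether the IS1 element belongs to the backbone design or was acquired during propagation.

The viral cassette is bounded by MMLV long terminal repeats. Downstream of the 5' LTR lie the Ψ packaging signal, a truncated gag segment lacking its start codon, and a pol region carrying the splice acceptor. Together these allow the transcript to be packaged into virions when gag, pol and env are supplied in trans by packaging cells. No separate internal promoter is annotated, so expression of the insert is presumably driven from the 5' LTR. No mammalian selection marker is annotated either, which leaves the fluorescent tag as the means of identifying transduced cells.

The payload is iRFP670, a near-infrared fluorescent protein that needs biliverdin as a cofactor, joined through a short multiple cloning site remnant to the N terminus of the OPTN coding sequence. OPTN carries the D474N substitution, described in the record as a ubiquitin-binding domain mutant. The associated work concerns recruitment of Optineurin and NDP52 during mitophagy, so the construct is suited to imaging how OPTN behaves when its ubiquitin binding is impaired, in a far-red channel that leaves other channels free.
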