Addgene plasmid #119693: pBMN iRFP670-OPTN(D474N)
Purpose: For mammalian expression of iRFP-tagged UBD mutant OPTN
Depositing lab: Michael Lazarou. Depositing organization: Monash University. Publication: LC3/GABARAPs drive ubiquitin-independent recruitment of Optineurin and NDP52 to amplify mitophagy. Padman BS, Nguyen TN, Uoselis L, Skulsuppaisarn M, Nguyen LK, Lazarou M. Nat Commun. 2019 Jan 24;10(1):408. doi: 10.1038/s41467-019-08335-6. PubMed 30679426.
Backbone
  Vector backbone: pBMN
  Vector type: Mammalian Expression, Retroviral
Growth in bacteria
  Bacterial resistance: Ampicillin, 100 μg/mL
  Growth temperature: 37°C
  Growth strain: NEB Stable
  Copy number: High Copy
Gene/Insert
  Gene/Insert name: OPTN
  Species: H. sapiens (human)
  Insert size (bp): 1727
  Mutation: D474N
  Entrez Gene: OPTN (a.k.a. ALS12, FIP2, GLC1E, HIP7, HYPL, NRP, TFIIIA-INTP)
  Tag / fusion protein: iRFP670 (N terminal on insert)
  Cloning method: Gibson Cloning
Terms and licenses: Academic/Nonprofit Terms; Industry Terms: Not Available to Industry
How to cite: pBMN iRFP670-OPTN(D474N) was a gift from Michael Lazarou (Addgene plasmid # 119693 ; http://n2t.net/addgene:119693 ; RRID:Addgene_119693)
